Addgene plasmid #200057: pTHY_P0019_T2c_BCD_0.1K
Purpose: Bicistronic RBS 0.1K Part
Depositing lab: Ross Thyer. Depositing organization: Rice University. Publication: Interrogating the Function of Bicistronic Translational Control Elements to Improve Consistency of Gene Expression. Jansen Z, Reilly SR, Lieber-Kotz M, Li AZ, Wei Q, Kulhanek DL, Gilmour AR, Thyer R. ACS Synth Biol. 2023 Jun 16;12(6):1608-1615. doi: 10.1021/acssynbio.3c00093. Epub 2023 May 30. PubMed 37253269.
Backbone
  Vector backbone: pUC
  Total vector size (bp): 3278
  Vector type: Bacterial Expression
Growth in bacteria
  Bacterial resistance: Ampicillin, 100 μg/mL
  Growth temperature: 37°C
  Growth strain: DB3.1
  Copy number: High Copy
Gene/Insert
  Gene/Insert name: BCD 0.1K
  Species: Synthetic
  Insert size (bp): 167
  Cloning method: Restriction Enzyme; 5′ cloning site BsmBI (destroyed during cloning); 3′ cloning site BsmBI (destroyed during cloning)
  Sequencing primers: 5′ acagggctataaggtagatccggg; 3′ ctcttttctggaatttggtaccgagggtgacttc
Terms and licenses: Academic/Nonprofit Terms; Industry Terms: Not Available to Industry
Depositor comments: This plasmid encodes a part for use in a heirarchical golden gate plasmid assembly system. The part insert is a bicistronic translational control element for regulating translation of protein-coding genes in E. coli. It is flanked by sites for the type IIS restriction enzyme BsaI and yields 5' and 3' overhangs of GGAG and TATG respectively. The backbone contains a pUC origin, a TEM-1 ampicillin resistance marker, and a ccdB marker such that the part plasmid does not carry through into higher order plasmid assemblies. The plasmid must be propagated in an E. coli strain which is resistant to ccdB. Please visit https://www.biorxiv.org/content/10.1101/2023.02.09.527918v1 for bioRxiv preprint.
How to cite: pTHY_P0019_T2c_BCD_0.1K was a gift from Ross Thyer (Addgene plasmid # 200057 ; http://n2t.net/addgene:200057 ; RRID:Addgene_200057)
