[The description below was written by a language model from this plasmid's Addgene catalogue record and pLannotate feature annotations shown in this document.]
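Description:
pTHY_P0019_T2c_BCD_0.1K is a 3,278 bp high-copy pUC-based part plasmid for a hierarchical Golden Gate assembly system used to build E. coli expression constructs. It replicates from the ColE1/pUC origin and is selected with ampicillin through a TEM-1 beta-lactamase (bla) gene driven by its native AmpR promoter. The backbone also carries a ccdB toxin gene, which the feature table places downstream of a fragment matching the J23119 constitutive promoter and a copy of the sTRSV hammerhead ribozyme. Because CcdB poisons DNA gyrase in ordinary strains, any uncut part plasmid that carries over into a higher-order assembly reaction is counter-selected on transformation. For the same reason, the plasmid itself has to be maintained in a ccdB-resistant host such as DB3.1.

The payload is a 167 bp synthetic insert, BCD 0.1K, a bicistronic translational control element. In designs of this kind, a short upstream leader cistron is translationally coupled to the downstream gene, which is intended to make initiation less dependent on the sequence of the coding region and expression more consistent. The insert was cloned through BsmBI sites that were destroyed in the process. It is flanked by BsaI sites that release it with GGAG and TATG overhangs at the 5' and 3' ends respectively, the latter supplying the start codon junction with the following coding part. The annotation does not label the BCD itself, but it detects a second sTRSV hammerhead ribozyme near the start of the sequence, which may lie in or beside the part region. Short matches to the lacIq promoter and yciV are fragmentary and probably incidental. The part is meant to be combined with promoter, coding and terminator modules to tune translation of protein-coding genes in E. coli.
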