Features (pLannotate 1.2.2; 9 found; start..end, strand, type, name):
    112..161     +  misc_RNA       sTRSV HHRz: hammerhead ribozyme from the tobacco ringspot virus satellite RNA (Khvorova et al., 2003)
    313..334     -  promoter       lacIq promoter (fragment): lacI (mutant); In the lacIq allele, a single base change in the promoter boosts expression of the lacI gene about 10-fold.
    447..503     -  CDS            yciV (fragment): RNAAM_ECOLI - Also known as trpH From Escherichia coli (strain K12).
    524..595     +  promoter       AmpR promoter: bla
    596..1453    +  CDS            bla: BLAT_ECOLX - Experimental evidence at protein level: Swiss-Prot protein existence level 1. TEM-type are the most prevalent beta-lactamases in enterobacteria; they hydrolyze the beta-lactam bond in susceptible beta-lactam antibiotics, thus conferring resistance to penicillins and cephalosporins. TEM-3 and TEM-4 are capable of hydrolyzing cefotaxime and ceftazidime. TEM-5 is capable of hydrolyzing ceftazidime. TEM-6 is capable of hydrolyzing ceftazidime and aztreonam. TEM-8/CAZ-2, TEM- 16/CAZ-7 and TEM-24/CAZ-6 are markedly active against ceftazidime. IRT- 4 shows resistance to beta-lactamase in
   1628..1649    +  promoter       J23119(SpeI) promoter (fragment): bacterial promoter (Registry of Standard Biological Parts BBa J23119) modified to end with an SpeI site
   1680..1729    +  misc_RNA       sTRSV HHRz: hammerhead ribozyme from the tobacco ringspot virus satellite RNA (Khvorova et al., 2003)
   1841..2143    +  CDS            ccdB: CCDB_ECOLI - Also known as G, letB, letD. Experimental evidence at protein level: Swiss-Prot protein existence level 1. Toxic component of a type II toxin-antitoxin (TA) system, functioning in plasmid maintainence. Responsible for the post- segregational killing (PSK) of plasmid-free cells, also referred to as a plasmid addiction system. Half-life of over 2 hours. Cell killing by CcdB is accompanied by filamentation, defects in chromosome and plasmid segregation, defects in cell division, formation of anucleate cells, decreased DNA synthesis and plasmid loss. Interferes with the activity of DN
   2406..2994    +  rep_origin     ori: high-copy-number ColE1/pMB1/pBR322/pUC origin of replication
>Addgene plasmid #200057 | pTHY_P0019_T2c_BCD_0.1K | addgene full sequence | sequence record 403753 | Addgene NGS Result
ACAGGGCTATAAGGTAGATCCGGGTCGACAGATATAATTAGCCAAAAATTTCTGTAATAAATATCACTAG
CTCAGATTCAGTAGACCGCTGTTGGATAGGTCTCTGGAGAGCTGTCACCGGATGTGCTTTCCGGTCTGAT
GAGTCCGTGAGGACGAAACAGCCTCTACAAATAATTTTGTTTAAGGGCCCAAGTTCACTTAAAAAGGAGA
TCAACAATGAAAGCAATTTTCGTACTGAAACATCTTAATCATGCTCAGGCCCCTTAAATATGAGAGACCA
TCGTGCATGATCTACGTGCGTCACATGCAGTACCTGAATTGACTCTCTTCCGGGGATCAAATGTAGCACC
TGAAGTCACCCTCGGTACCAAATTCCAGAAAAGAGGCCTCCCGAAAGGGGGGCCTTTTTTCGTTTTGGTC
CGTTACTGGAACGTTGTGAGGTACACGGAAGCTGTGGTATGGCTGTGCAGGTCGTAAATCACTGCATAAT
TCGTGTCGCTCAAGGCGCATATTTTTCTAAATACATTCAAATATGTATCCGCTCATGAGACAATAACCCT
GATAAATGCTTCAATAATATTGAAAAAGGAAGAGTATGAGTATTCAACATTTCCGTGTCGCCCTTATTCC
CTTTTTTGCGGCATTTTGCCTTCCTGTTTTTGCTCACCCAGAAACGCTGGTGAAAGTAAAAGATGCTGAA
GATCAGTTGGGTGCACGAGTGGGTTACATCGAACTGGATCTCAACAGCGGTAAGATCCTTGAGAGTTTTC
GCCCCGAAGAACGTTTTCCAATGATGAGCACTTTTAAAGTTCTGCTATGTGGCGCGGTATTATCCCGTGT
TGACGCCGGGCAAGAGCAACTCGGTCGCCGCATACACTATTCTCAGAATGACTTGGTTGAGTACTCACCA
GTCACAGAAAAGCATCTTACGGATGGCATGACAGTAAGAGAATTATGCAGTGCTGCCATAACCATGAGTG
ATAACACTGCGGCCAACTTACTTCTGACAACGATCGGAGGACCGAAGGAGCTAACCGCTTTTTTGCACAA
CATGGGGGATCATGTAACTCGCCTTGATCGTTGGGAACCGGAGCTGAATGAAGCCATACCAAACGACGAG
CGTGACACCACGATGCCTGCAGCAATGGCAACAACGTTGCGCAAACTATTAACTGGCGAACTACTTACTC
TAGCTTCCCGGCAACAATTAATAGACTGGATGGAGGCGGATAAAGTTGCAGGACCACTTCTGCGCTCGGC
CCTTCCGGCTGGCTGGTTTATTGCTGATAAATCTGGAGCCGGTGAGCGTGGATCGCGCGGTATCATTGCA
GCACTGGGGCCAGATGGTAAGCCCTCCCGTATCGTAGTTATCTACACGACGGGGAGTCAGGCAACTATGG
ATGAACGAAATAGACAGATCGCTGAGATAGGTGCCTCACTGATTAAGCATTGGTAACTGTTAGACCAAGT
TTACTCATATATACTTTAGATTGATTTAAAACTTCATTTTTAATTTAAAAGGATCTAGGTGAAGATCCTT
TTTGATAATCTCATGACCAAAATCCCTTAACGTGAGTTTTCGTTCCACTGAGCGTCGAGTGGCTGTCGAC
CGGCGAAAAGTTCGATTACAGCTAGCTCAGTCCTAGGTACAATTACAGCCATCGTACGAGCCCGGAGAGC
TGTCACCGGATGTGCTTTCCGGTCTGATGAGTCCGTGAGGACGAAACAGCCTCTACAAATAATTTTGTTT
AAGGGCCCAAGTTCACTTAAAAAGGAGATCAACAATGAAAGCAATTTTCGTACTGAAACATCTTAATCAT
GCGGATTCTAGTTAAATATGATGCAGTTTAAGGTTTACACCTATAAAAGAGAGAGCCGTTATCGTCTGTT
TGTGGATGTACAGAGTGATATTATTGACACGCCCGGGCGACGGATGGTGATCCCCCTGGCCAGTGCACGT
CTGCTGTCAGATAAAGTCTCCCGTGAACTTTACCCGGTGGTGCATATCGGGGATGAAAGCTGGCGCATGA
TGACCACCGATATGGCCAGTGTGCCGGTGTCCGTTATCGGGGAAGAAGTGGCTGATCTCAGCCACCGCGA
AAATGACATCAAAAACGCCATTAACCTGATGTTCTGGGGAATATAAATCCGTTTTAGTTCGTCGGTCAGT
TTCACCTGATTTACGTAAAAACCCGCTTCGGCGGGTTTTTGCTTTTGGAGGGGCAGAAAGATGAATGACT
GTCGCTGTGTACGCGATAGATAAAAAAAAAGGTTTAGACAGTGCGAAAGCACTGTCTAAACCTTTTTTTT
CCTGCTCAGGCGCAACCGATCATGACCAAAATCCCTTAACGTGAGTTTTCGTTCCACTGAGCGTCAGACC
CCGTAGAAAAGATCAAAGGATCTTCTTGAGATCCTTTTTTTCTGCGCGTAATCTGCTGCTTGCAAACAAA
AAAACCACCGCTACCAGCGGTGGTTTGTTTGCCGGATCAAGAGCTACCAACTCTTTTTCCGAAGGTAACT
GGCTTCAGCAGAGCGCAGATACCAAATACTGTTCTTCTAGTGTAGCCGTAGTTAGGCCACCACTTCAAGA
ACTCTGTAGCACCGCCTACATACCTCGCTCTGCTAATCCTGTTACCAGTGGCTGCTGCCAGTGGCGATAA
GTCGTGTCTTACCGGGTTGGACTCAAGACGATAGTTACCGGATAAGGCGCAGCGGTCGGGCTGAACGGGG
GGTTCGTGCACACAGCCCAGCTTGGAGCGAACGACCTACACCGAACTGAGATACCTACAGCGTGAGCTAT
GAGAAAGCGCCACGCTTCCCGAAGGGAGAAAGGCGGACAGGTATCCGGTAAGCGGCAGGGTCGGAACAGG
AGAGCGCACGAGGGAGCTTCCAGGGGGAAACGCCTGGTATCTTTATAGTCCTGTCGGGTTTCGCCACCTC
TGACTTGAGCGTCGATTTTTGTGATGCTCGTCAGGGGGGCGGAGCCTATGGAAAAACGCCAGCAACGCGG
CCTTTTTACGGTTCCTGGCCTTTTGCTGGCCTTTTGCTCACATGTTCTTTCCTGCGTTATCCCCTGATTC
TGTGGATAACCGTATTACCGCCTTTGAGTGAGCTGATACCGCTCGCCGCAGCCGAACGACCGAGCGCAGC
GAGTCAGTGAGCCCCTGTTTCCCGACTGGAAAGCGGCGACTCCTGCATTAGGAAATTATAAACGCAGGTC
TTTTCGCCGGTGTATTTCTTGCAAAAAAAAACCCCGCCGAAGCGGGGTTTTTTTTTTT
