>Addgene plasmid #200057 | pTHY_P0019_T2c_BCD_0.1K | depositor partial sequence | sequence record 390139 | BCD 0.1K Part
GGAGAGCTGTCACCGGATGTGCTTTCCGGTCTGATGAGTCCGTGAGGACGAAACAGCCTCTACAAATAAT
TTTGTTTAAGGGCCCAAGTTCACTTAAAAAGGAGATCAACAATGAAAGCAATTTTCGTACTGAAACATCT
TAATCATGCTCAGGCCCCTTAAATATG
